>Addgene plasmid #30036 | HL 3076 (=HL 716 + pHL 1069) | addgene partial sequence | sequence record 35316 | 30036 with GFP-R
TCTTCTCCTTTACGCATGCTCGCGGTACCTTTAATCAGGTTGTTCAGGTTAGTGACATAAGTCTGATGGT
GCTTGCCGTAGTGATACTCGATGGTTTCCGCAGAAATGTGCGGTGCCAGAGCATCTTTAGCATATGGTAG
TGCAGGTAATTCGAATGACATTGCTACTCTCCTTTATTATTAATTTGCATACGTACAATAGCCTTATTGT
GCGTATGGTCGACAGTATCTTGTTATCCGCTCACAATGTCAATGTTATCCGCTCACATTTATGACGTCAG
GTGGCACTTTTCGGGGAAATGTGCGCGGAACCCCTATTTGTTTATTTTTCTAAATACATTCAAATATGTA
TCCGCTCATGAGACAATAACCCTGATAAATGCTTCAATAATATTGAAAAAGGAAGAGTATGAGTATTCAA
CATTTCCGTGTCGCCCTTATTCCCTTTTTTGCGGCATTTTGCCTTCCTGTTTTTGCTCACCCAGAAACGC
TGGTGAAAGTAAAAGATGCTGAAGATCAGTTGGGTGCACGAGTGGGTTACATCGAACTGGATCTCAACAG
CGGTAAGATCCTTGAGAGTTTTCGCCCCGAAGAACGTTTTCCAATGATGAGCACTTTTAAAGTTCTGCTA
TGTGGCGCGGTATTATCCCGTATTGACGCCGGGCAAGAGCAACTCGGTCGCCGCATACACTATTCTCAGA
ATGACTTGGTTGAGTACTCACCAGTCACAGAAAAGCATCTTACGGATGGCATGACAGTAAGAGAATTATG
CAGTGCTGCCATAACCATGAGTGATAACACTGCGGCCAACTTACTTCTGACAACGATCGGAGGACCGAAG
GAGCTAACCGCTTTTTTGCACAACATGGGGGATCATGTAACTCGCCTTGATCGTTGGGAACCGGAGCTGA
ATGAAGCCATACCAAA
