>Addgene plasmid #30036 | HL 3076 (=HL 716 + pHL 1069) | depositor partial sequence | sequence record 35699 | vector backbone, ColE (from pZ system) + AmpR
CCCGGGGGATCCCATGGTACGCGTGCTAGAGGCATCAAATAAAACGAAAGGCTCAGTCGAAAGACTGGGC
CTTTCGTTTTATCTGTTGTTTGTCGGTGAACGCTCTCCTGAGTAGGACAAATCCGCCGCCCTAGACCTAG
GCGTTCGGCTGCGGCGAGCGGTATCAGCTCACTCAAAGGCGGTAATACGGTTATCCACAGAATCAGGGGA
TAACGCAGGAAAGAACATGTGAGCAAAAGGCCAGCAAAAGGCCAGGAACCGTAAAAAGGCCGCGTTGCTG
GCGTTTTTCCATAGGCTCCGCCCCCCTGACGAGCATCACAAAAATCGACGCTCAAGTCAGAGGTGGCGAA
ACCCGACAGGACTATAAAGATACCAGGCGTTTCCCCCTGGAAGCTCCCTCGTGCGCTCTCCTGTTCCGAC
CCTGCCGCTTACCGGATACCTGTCCGCCTTTCTCCCTTCGGGAAGCGTGGCGCTTTCTCAATGCTCACGC
TGTAGGTATCTCAGTTCGGTGTAGGTCGTTCGCTCCAAGCTGGGCTGTGTGCACGAACCCCCCGTTCAGC
CCGACCGCTGCGCCTTATCCGGTAACTATCGTCTTGAGTCCAACCCGGTAAGACACGACTTATCGCCACT
GGCAGCAGCCACTGGTAACAGGATTAGCAGAGCGAGGTATGTAGGCGGTGCTACAGAGTTCTTGAAGTGG
TGGCCTAACTACGGCTACACTAGAAGGACAGTATTTGGTATCTGCGCTCTGCTGAAGCCAGTTACCTTCG
GAAAAAGAGTTGGTAGCTCTTGATCCGGCAAACAAACCACCGCTGGTAGCGGTGGTTTTTTTGTTTGCAA
GCAGCAGATTACGCGCAGAAAAAAAGGATCTCAAGAAGATCCTTTGATCTTTTCTACGGGGTCTGACGCT
CAGTGGAACGAAAACTCACGTTAAGGGATTTTGGTCATGACTAGTGCTTGGATTCTCACCAATAAAAAAC
GCCCGGCGGCAACCGAGCGTTCTGAACAAATCCAGATGGAGTTCTGAGGTCATTACTGGATCTATCAACA
GGAGTCCAAGCGAGCTCGTAAACTTGGTCTGACAGTTACCAATGCTTAATCAGTGAGGCACCTATCTCAG
CGATCTGTCTATTTCGTTCATCCATAGTTGCCTGACTCCCCGTCGTGTAGATAACTACGATACGGGAGGG
CTTACCATCTGGCCCCAGTGCTGCAATGATACCGCGAGACCCACGCTCACCGGCTCCAGATTTATCAGCA
ATAAACCAGCCAGCCGGAAGGGCCGAGCGCAGAAGTGGTCCTGCAACTTTATCCGCCTCCATCCAGTCTA
TTAATTGTTGCCGGGAAGCTAGAGTAAGTAGTTCGCCAGTTAATAGTTTGCGCAACGTTGTTGCCATTGC
TACAGGCATCGTGGTGTCACGCTCGTCGTTTGGTATGGCTTCATTCAGCTCCGGTTCCCAACGATCAAGG
CGAGTTACATGATCCCCCATGTTGTGCAAAAAAGCGGTTAGCTCCTTCGGTCCTCCGATCGTTGTCAGAA
GTAAGTTGGCCGCAGTGTTATCACTCATGGTTATGGCAGCACTGCATAATTCTCTTACTGTCATGCCATC
CGTAAGATGCTTTTCTGTGACTGGTGAGTACTCAACCAAGTCATTCTGAGAATAGTGTATGCGGCGACCG
AGTTGCTCTTGCCCGGCGTCAATACGGGATAATACCGCGCCACATAGCAGAACTTTAAAAGTGCTCATCA
TTGGAAAACGTTCTTCGGGGCGAAAACTCTCAAGGATCTTACCGCTGTTGAGATCCAGTTCGATGTAACC
CACTCGTGCACCCAACTGATCTTCAGCATCTTTTACTTTCACCAGCGTTTCTGGGTGAGCAAAAACAGGA
AGGCAAAATGCCGCAAAAAAGGGAATAAGGGCGACACGGAAATGTTGAATACTCATACTCTTCCTTTTTC
AATATTATTGAAGCATTTATCAGGGTTATTGTCTCATGAGCGGATACATATTTGAATGTATTTAGAAAAA
TAAACAAATAGGGGTTCCGCGCACATTTCCCCGAAAAGTGCCACCTGACGTC
