>Addgene plasmid #30036 | HL 3076 (=HL 716 + pHL 1069) | depositor partial sequence | sequence record 35700 | micC
TTATATGCCTTTATTGTCACAGATTTTATTTTCTGTTGGGCCATTGCATTGCCACTGATTTTCCAACATA
TAAAAAGACAAGCCCGAACAGTCGTCCGGGCTTTTTTTTTAGAATTGGATAATCCTTATCCAG
