>Addgene plasmid #30036 | HL 3076 (=HL 716 + pHL 1069) | depositor partial sequence | sequence record 35701 | sodB
CATACGCACAATAAGGCTATTGTACGTATGCAAATTAATAATAAAGGAGAGTAGCAATGTCATTCGAATT
ACCTGCACTACCATATGCTAAAGATGCTCTGGCACCGCACATTTCTGCGGAAACCATCGAGTATCACTAC
GGCAAGCACCATCAGACTTATGTCACTAACCTGAACAACCTGATTAAAGGTACCGCG
