>Addgene plasmid #30036 | HL 3076 (=HL 716 + pHL 1069) | addgene partial sequence | sequence record 37851 | GFP-F 5'-GGTCCTTCTTGAGTTTGTAAC-3'
CTCTCAATAAAAGCTAGCTTGGCTGTTTTGGCGGATGAGAGAAGATTTTCAGCCTGATACAGATTAAATC
AGAACGCAGAAGCGGTCTGATAAAACAGAATTTGCCTGGCGGCAGTAGCGCGGTGGTCCCACCTGACCCC
ATGCCGAACTCAGAAGTGAAACGCCGTAGCGCCGATGGTAGTGTGGGGTCTCCCCATGCGAGAGTAGGGA
ACTGCCAGGCATCAAATAAAACGAAAGGCTCAGTCGAAAGACTGGGCCTTTCGTTTTATCTGTTGTTTGT
CGGTGAACGCTCTCCTGAGTAGGACAAATCCGCCGGGAGCGGATTTGAACGTTGCGAAGCAACGGCCCGG
AGGGTGGCGGGCAGGACGCCCGCCATAAACTGCCAGGCATCAAATTAAGCAGAAGGCCATCCTGACGGAT
GGCCTTTTTGCGTTTCTACAAACTCTTTTGTTTATTTTTCTAAATACATTCAAATATGTATCCGCTCAGG
ATCCTCGAGCACCGTCGTTGTTGACATTTTTATGCTTGGCGGTTATAATGGATTCCACACACCCGGGTTA
TATGCCTTTATTGTCACAGATTTTATTTTCTGTTGGGCCATTGCATTGCCACTGATTTTCCAACATATAA
AAAGACAAGCCCGAACAGTCGTCCGGGCTTTTTTTTTAGAATTGGATAATCCTTATCCAGAGGGCCCATG
GTACGCGTGCTAGAGGCATCAAATAAAACGAAAGGCTCAGTCGAAAGACTGGGCCTTTCGTTTTATCTGT
TGTTTGTCGGTGAACGCTCTCCTGAGTAGGACAAATCCGCCGCCCTAGACCTAGGGCGTTCGGCTGCGGC
GAGCGGTATCAGCTCACTCA
