[The description below was written by a language model from this plasmid's Addgene catalogue record.]
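Description:
HL 3076 is the designation for E. coli strain HL 716 carrying plasmid pHL 1069, a bacterial expression and synthetic biology construct built on a modified pZ-system backbone. The backbone of about 2 kb provides a ColE-type origin of replication, giving high copy number, and an ampicillin resistance marker for selection. The record notes that the plasmid may depend on its particular host strain, so strain and plasmid are best regarded as a matched pair. The genotype of HL 716 is not stated.

The insert of roughly 1.9 kb, of E. coli origin, was cloned between AatII and ApaI sites, both of which are retained, and holds two expression units. In one, a promoter labelled pCon, a name that suggests a constitutive promoter, drives MicC, an Hfq-binding small regulatory RNA. In the other, the PLlacO-1 promoter, a synthetic lac-operator-controlled promoter from the pZ system that is repressed by LacI and induced with IPTG, drives a sodB::gfp fusion, with GFP joined to the C-terminal side of the sodB sequence. sodB is a well-known target of small RNA regulation through the Hfq chaperone, classically by RyhB rather than MicC, so GFP fluorescence reports on post-transcriptional control of this target.

Given the associated study on disruption of small RNA signalling through competition for Hfq, the design plausibly lets MicC act as a competitor small RNA while the sodB::gfp reporter measures effects on another small RNA's regulation. The record does not spell out this role. No feature table is provided, so terminators and exact fusion boundaries are not documented.
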