Addgene plasmid #30036: HL 3076 (=HL 716 + pHL 1069)
Depositing lab: Han Lim. Publication: Disruption of small RNA signaling caused by competition for Hfq. Hussein R, Lim HN. Proc Natl Acad Sci U S A. 2011 Jan 18;108(3):1110-5. doi: 10.1073/pnas.1010082108. Epub 2010 Dec 28. PubMed 21189298.
Backbone
  Vector backbone: ColE (from pZ system) + AmpR
  Backbone manufacturer: Lim Lab (modified from Rolf Lutz and Hermann Bujard, 1997)
  Backbone size w/o insert (bp): 2000
  Vector type: Bacterial Expression, Synthetic Biology
Growth in bacteria
  Bacterial resistance: Ampicillin, 100 μg/mL
  Growth temperature: 37°C
  Growth strain: HL 716
  Copy number: High Copy
Gene/Insert
  Gene/Insert name: pCon:MicC, pLlacO-1:sodB::gfp
  Species: E. coli
  Insert size (bp): 1900
  Tag / fusion protein: GFP (C terminal on backbone)
  Cloning method: Restriction Enzyme; 5′ cloning site AatII (not destroyed); 3′ cloning site ApaI (not destroyed)
  Sequencing primers: 5′ ctcatgagcggatacat atttgaa; 3′ agctgatacc gctcgccgca gccgaacg
Terms and licenses: Academic/Nonprofit Terms; Industry Terms: Not Available to Industry
Depositor comments: Please note that this plasmid may require a unique bacterial strain, so make sure to confirm that you can also obtain the appropriate growth strain. Please contact us or contact our distributors if you have any questions.
How to cite: HL 3076 (=HL 716 + pHL 1069) was a gift from Han Lim (Addgene plasmid # 30036 ; http://n2t.net/addgene:30036 ; RRID:Addgene_30036)
